>Addgene plasmid #148773 | pCIneo-V5-SBP-MBP-HsNot4_275-575-F405D_AG | depositor full sequence | sequence record 291221 | Full Sequence
TCAATATTGGCCATTAGCCATATTATTCATTGGTTATATAGCATAAATCAATATTGGCTATTGGCCATTG
CATACGTTGTATCTATATCATAATATGTACATTTATATTGGCTCATGTCCAATATGACCGCCATGTTGGC
ATTGATTATTGACTAGTTATTAATAGTAATCAATTACGGGGTCATTAGTTCATAGCCCATATATGGAGTT
CCGCGTTACATAACTTACGGTAAATGGCCCGCCTGGCTGACCGCCCAACGACCCCCGCCCATTGACGTCA
ATAATGACGTATGTTCCCATAGTAACGCCAATAGGGACTTTCCATTGACGTCAATGGGTGGAGTATTTAC
GGTAAACTGCCCACTTGGCAGTACATCAAGTGTATCATATGCCAAGTCCGCCCCCTATTGACGTCAATGA
CGGTAAATGGCCCGCCTGGCATTATGCCCAGTACATGACCTTACGGGACTTTCCTACTTGGCAGTACATC
TACGTATTAGTCATCGCTATTACCATGGTGATGCGGTTTTGGCAGTACACCAATGGGCGTGGATAGCGGT
TTGACTCACGGGGATTTCCAAGTCTCCACCCCATTGACGTCAATGGGAGTTTGTTTTGGCACCAAAATCA
ACGGGACTTTCCAAAATGTCGTAACAACTGCGATCGCCCGCCCCGTTGACGCAAATGGGCGGTAGGCGTG
TACGGTGGGAGGTCTATATAAGCAGAGCTCGTTTAGTGAACCGTCAGATCACTAGAAGCTTTATTGCGGT
AGTTTATCACAGTTAAATTGCTAACGCAGTCAGTGCTTCTGACACAACAGTCTCGAACTTAAGCTGCAGT
GACTCTCTTAAGGTAGCCTTGCAGAAGTTGGTCGTGAGGCACTGGGCAGGTAAGTATCAAGGTTACAAGA
CAGGTTTAAGGAGACCAATAGAAACTGGGCTTGTCGAGACAGAGAAGACTCTTGCGTTTCTGATAGGCAC
CTATTGGTCTTACTGACATCCACTTTGCCTTTCTCTCCACAGGTGTCCACTCCCAGTTCAATTACAGCTC
TTAAGGCTAGAGTACTTAATACGACTCACTATAGGCTAGCAATTGCGGCCACCATGGGTAAGCCTATCCC
TAACCCTCTCCTCGGTCTCGATTCTACGCCCGGAAGCGGTAGCGGTACCATGGACGAGAAGACCACCGGC
TGGGGGGGCGGCCACGTGGTGGAGGGCCTGGCCGGCGAGCTGGAGCAGCTGCGGGCCAGGCTGGAGCACC
ACCCTCAGGGCCAGCGGGAGCCCTCCGGCGGCTGCAAGCCCCTCGACATGAAAATCGAAGAAGGTAAACT
GGTAATCTGGATTAACGGCGATAAAGGCTATAACGGTCTCGCTGAAGTCGGTAAGAAATTCGAGAAAGAT
ACCGGAATTAAAGTCACCGTTGAGCATCCGGATAAACTGGAAGAGAAATTCCCGCAGGTTGCGGCAACTG
GCGATGGCCCTGACATTATCTTCTGGGCACACGACCGCTTTGGTGGCTACGCTCAATCTGGCCTGTTGGC
TGAAATCACCCCGGACAAAGCGTTCCAGGACAAGCTGTATCCGTTTACCTGGGATGCCGTACGTTACAAC
GGCAAGCTGATTGCTTACCCGATCGCTGTTGAAGCGTTATCGCTGATTTATAACAAAGATCTGCTGCCGA
ACCCGCCAAAAACCTGGGAAGAGATCCCGGCGCTGGATAAAGAACTGAAAGCGAAAGGTAAGAGCGCGCT
GATGTTCAACCTGCAAGAACCGTACTTCACCTGGCCGCTGATTGCTGCTGACGGGGGTTATGCGTTCAAG
TATGAAAACGGCAAGTACGACATTAAAGACGTGGGCGTGGATAACGCTGGCGCGAAAGCGGGTCTGACCT
TCCTGGTTGACCTGATTAAAAGCAAACACATGAATGCAGACACCGATTACTCCATCGCAGAAGCTGCCTT
TAATAAAGGCGAAACAGCGATGACCATCAACGGCCCGTGGGCATGGTCCAACATCGACACCAGCAAAGTG
AATTATGGTGTAACGGTACTGCCGACCTTCAAGGGTCAACCATCCAAACCGTTCGTTGGCGTGCTGAGCG
CAGGTATTAACGCCGCCAGTCCGAACAAAGAGCTGGCGAAAGAGTTCCTCGAAAACTATCTGCTGACTGA
TGAAGGTCTGGAAGCGGTTAATAAAGACAAACCGCTGGGTGCCGTAGCGCTGAAGTCTTACGAGGAAGAG
TTGGCGAAAGATCCACGTATTGCCGCCACCATGGAAAACGCCCAGAAAGGTGAAATCATGCCGAACATCC
CGCAGATGTCCGCTTTCTGGTATGCCGTGCGTACTGCGGTGATCAACGCCGCCAGCGGTCGTCAGACTGT
CGATGAAGCCCTGAAAGACCCTCCACTCGAGCCCATTGACAAACCTTCAGATTCTCTCAGTATAGGGAAC
GGTGATAATTCCCAGCAGATATCTAACAGTGATACGCCTTCACCACCACCTGGTTTGTCAAAATCCAATC
CAGTCATCCCCATCAGTTCATCCAATCACAGTGCACGGTCCCCTTTTGAAGGGGCAGTAACAGAGTCACA
GTCGTTATTCTCAGACAATTTTCGCCATCCCAACCCTATCCCAAGTGGGCTTCCTCCTTTCCCCAGCTCC
CCACAGACATCCAGTGACTGGCCTACAGCACCAGAACCACAGAGCCTCTTCACATCAGAAACAATCCCAG
TATCATCCTCTACAGACTGGCAAGCAGCTTTTGGCTTTGGTTCTTCTAAACAACCAGAGGATGACTTGGG
TGATGATCCCTTCGATGTCACTCGAAAAGCCTTAGCAGACCTGATTGAGAAGGAACTGTCCGTTCAAGAC
CAACCTTCCCTTTCGCCCACATCTCTTCAGAACTCCTCTTCACACACTACAACCGCCAAAGGTCCAGGCT
CTGGATTCCTGCATCCTGCTGCAGCTACAAATGCCAATTCTCTCAATAGTACCTTTTCAGTCTTGCCCCA
GAGGTTCCCTCAATTTCAGCAGCACCGAGCGGTTTATAATTCATTCAGTTTTCCAGGCCAGGCAGCCCGC
TATCCTTGGATGGCCTTTCCACGCAATAGCATCATGCACTTGAACCACACAGCAAACCCCACCTCAAATA
GTAATTTCTTGGACTTGAATCTCCCGCCACAGCACAACACAGGTCTGGGAGGGATCCCTGTAGCAGGGGA
AGAAGAGGTGAAGGTTTCGACCATGCCACTGTCAACCTCTTCCCATTCATTACAACAAGGACAGCAGCCT
ACAAGTCTCCACACTACTGTGGCCTAAGCGGCCGCTTCCCTTTAGTGAGGGTTAATGCTTCGAGCAGACA
TGATAAGATACATTGATGAGTTTGGACAAACCACAACTAGAATGCAGTGAAAAAAATGCTTTATTTGTGA
AATTTGTGATGCTATTGCTTTATTTGTAACCATTATAAGCTGCAATAAACAAGTTAACAACAACAATTGC
ATTCATTTTATGTTTCAGGTTCAGGGGGAGATGTGGGAGGTTTTTTAAAGCAAGTAAAACCTCTACAAAT
GTGGTAAAATCCGATAAGGATCGATCCGGGCTGGCGTAATAGCGAAGAGGCCCGCACCGATCGCCCTTCC
CAACAGTTGCGCAGCCTGAATGGCGAATGG
[124 nt withheld, positions 3671-3794]
C
[91 nt withheld, positions 3796-3886]
A
[49 nt withheld, positions 3888-3936]
CCTTTGACGTTGGAGTCCACGTTCTTT
[37 nt withheld, positions 3964-4000]
ACCCTATCTCGGTCTATTCTTTTGATTTATAAGGGATTTTGCCGATTTCGGCCTATTGGTTAAAAAATGA
GCTGATTTAACAAAAATTTAACGCGAATTTTAACAAAATATTAACGCTTACAATTTCCTGATGCGGTATT
TTCTCCTTACGCATCTGTGCGGTATTTCACACCGCATACGCGGATCTGCGCAGCACCATGGCCTGAAATA
ACCTCTGAAAGAGGAACTTGGTTAGGTACCTTCTGAGGCGGAAAGAACCAGCTGTGGAATGTGTGTCAGT
TAGGGTGTGGAAAGTCCCCAGGCTCCCCAGCAGGCAGAAGTATGCAAAGCATGCATCTCAATTAGTCAGC
AACCAGGTGTGGAAAGTCCCCAGGCTCCCCAGCAGGCAGAAGTATGCAAAGCATGCATCTCAATTAGTCA
GCAACCATAGTCCCGCCCCTAACTCCGCCCATCCCGCCCCTAACTCCGCCCAGTTCCGCCCATTCTCCGC
CCCATGGCTGACTAATTTTTTTTATTTATGCAGAGGCCGAGGCCGCCTCGGCCTCTGAGCTATTCCAGAA
GTAGTGAGGAGGCTTTTTTGGAGGCCTAGGCTTTTGCAAAAAGCTTGATTCTTCTGACACAACAGTCTCG
AACTTAAGGCTAGAGCCACCATGATTGAACAAGATGGATTGCACGCAGGTTCTCCGGCCGCTTGGGTGGA
GAGGCTATTCGGCTATGACTGGGCACAACAGACAATCGGCTGCTCTGATGCCGCCGTGTTCCGGCTGTCA
GCGCAGGGGCGCCCGGTTCTTTTTGTCAAGACCGACCTGTCCGGTGCCCTGAATGAACTGCAGGACGAGG
CAGCGCGGCTATCGTGGCTGGCCACGACGGGCGTTCCTTGCGCAGCTGTGCTCGACGTTGTCACTGAAGC
GGGAAGGGACTGGCTGCTATTGGGCGAAGTGCCGGGGCAGGATCTCCTGTCATCTCACCTTGCTCCTGCC
GAGAAAGTATCCATCATGGCTGATGCAATGCGGCGGCTGCATACGCTTGATCCGGCTACCTGCCCATTCG
ACCACCAAGCGAAACATCGCATCGAGCGAGCACGTACTCGGATGGAAGCCGGTCTTGTCGATCAGGATGA
TCTGGACGAAGAGCATCAGGGGCTCGCGCCAGCCGAACTGTTCGCCAGGCTCAAGGCGCGCATGCCCGAC
GGCGAGGATCTCGTCGTGACCCATGGCGATGCCTGCTTGCCGAATATCATGGTGGAAAATGGCCGCTTTT
CTGGATTCATCGACTGTGGCCGGCTGGGTGTGGCGGACCGCTATCAGGACATAGCGTTGGCTACCCGTGA
TATTGCTGAAGAGCTTGGCGGCGAATGGGCTGACCGCTTCCTCGTGCTTTACGGTATCGCCGCTCCCGAT
TCGCAGCGCATCGCCTTCTATCGCCTTCTTGACGAGTTCTTCTGAGCGGGACTCTGGGGTTCGAAATGAC
CGACCAAGCGACGCCCAACCTGCCATCACGATGGCCGCAATAAAATATCTTTATTTTCATTACATCTGTG
TGTTGGTTTTTTGTGTGAATCGATAGCGATAAGGATCCGCGTATGGTGCACTCTCAGTACAATCTGCTCT
GATGCCGCATAGTTAAGCCAGCCCCGACACCCGCCAACACCCGCTGACGCGCCCTGACGGGCTTGTCTGC
TCCCGGCATCCGCTTACAGACAAGCTGTGACCGTCTCCGGGAGCTGCATGTGTCAGAGGTTTTCACCGTC
ATCACCGAAACGCGCGAGACGAAAGGGCCTCGTGATACGCCTATTTTTATAGGTTAATGTCATGATAATA
ATGGTTTCTTAGACGTCAGGTGGCACTTTTCGGGGAAATGTGCGCGGAACCCCTATTTGTTTATTTTTCT
AAATACATTCAAATATGTATCCGCTCATGAGACAATAACCCTGATAAATGCTTCAATAATATTGAAAAAG
GAAGAGTATGAGTATTCAACATTTCCGTGTCGCCCTTATTCCCTTTTTTGCGGCATTTTGCCTTCCTGTT
TTTGCTCACCCAGAAACGCTGGTGAAAGTAAAAGATGCTGAAGATCAGTTGGGTGCACGAGTGGGTTACA
TCGAACTGGATCTCAACAGCGGTAAGATCCTTGAGAGTTTTCGCCCCGAAGAACGTTTTCCAATGATGAG
CACTTTTAAAGTTCTGCTATGTGGCGCGGTATTATCCCGTATTGACGCCGGGCAAGAGCAACTCGGTCGC
CGCATACACTATTCTCAGAATGACTTGGTTGAGTACTCACCAGTCACAGAAAAGCATCTTACGGATGGCA
TGACAGTAAGAGAATTATGCAGTGCTGCCATAACCATGAGTGATAACACTGCGGCCAACTTACTTCTGAC
AACGATCGGAGGACCGAAGGAGCTAACCGCTTTTTTGCACAACATGGGGGATCATGTAACTCGCCTTGAT
CGTTGGGAACCGGAGCTGAATGAAGCCATACCAAACGACGAGCGTGACACCACGATGCCTGTAGCAATGG
CAACAACGTTGCGCAAACTATTAACTGGCGAACTACTTACTCTAGCTTCCCGGCAACAATTAATAGACTG
GATGGAGGCGGATAAAGTTGCAGGACCACTTCTGCGCTCGGCCCTTCCGGCTGGCTGGTTTATTGCTGAT
AAATCTGGAGCCGGTGAGCGTGGGTCTCGCGGTATCATTGCAGCACTGGGGCCAGATGGTAAGCCCTCCC
GTATCGTAGTTATCTACACGACGGGGAGTCAGGCAACTATGGATGAACGAAATAGACAGATCGCTGAGAT
AGGTGCCTCACTGATTAAGCATTGGTAACTGTCAGACCAAGTTTACTCATATATACTTTAGATTGATTTA
AAACTTCATTTTTAATTTAAAAGGATCTAGGTGAAGATCCTTTTTGATAATCTCATGACCAAAATCCCTT
AACGTGAGTTTTCGTTCCACTGAGCGTCAGACCCCGTAGAAAAGATCAAAGGATCTTCTTGAGATCCTTT
TTTTCTGCGCGTAATCTGCTGCTTGCAAACAAAAAAACCACCGCTACCAGCGGTGGTTTGTTTGCCGGAT
CAAGAGCTACCAACTCTTTTTCCGAAGGTAACTGGCTTCAGCAGAGCGCAGATACCAAATACTGTTCTTC
TAGTGTAGCCGTAGTTAGGCCACCACTTCAAGAACTCTGTAGCACCGCCTACATACCTCGCTCTGCTAAT
CCTGTTACCAGTGGCTGCTGCCAGTGGCGATAAGTCGTGTCTTACCGGGTTGGACTCAAGACGATAGTTA
CCGGATAAGGCGCAGCGGTCGGGCTGAACGGGGGGTTCGTGCACACAGCCCAGCTTGGAGCGAACGACCT
ACACCGAACTGAGATACCTACAGCGTGAGCTATGAGAAAGCGCCACGCTTCCCGAAGGGAGAAAGGCGGA
CAGGTATCCGGTAAGCGGCAGGGTCGGAACAGGAGAGCGCACGAGGGAGCTTCCAGGGGGAAACGCCTGG
TATCTTTATAGTCCTGTCGGGTTTCGCCACCTCTGACTTGAGCGTCGATTTTTGTGATGCTCGTCAGGGG
GGCGGAGCCTATGGAAAAACGCCAGCAACGCGGCCTTTTTACGGTTCCTGGCCTTTTGCTGGCCTTTTGC
TCACATGGCTCGACAGATCT
Features (pLannotate 1.2.2; 22 found; start..end, strand, type, name):
    140..517     +  enhancer       CMV enhancer: human cytomegalovirus immediate early enhancer
    518..729     +  promoter       CMV promoter: human cytomegalovirus (CMV) immediate early promoter
    890..1022    +  intron         chimeric intron: chimera between introns from human β-globin and immunoglobulin heavy chain genes
   1067..1085    +  promoter       T7 promoter: promoter for bacteriophage T7 RNA polymerase
   1107..1148    +  CDS            V5 tag: epitope tag from simian virus 5
   1170..1283    +  CDS            SBP: streptavidin-binding peptide selected from a peptide library; binds streptavidin with nanomolar affinity (Keefe et al., 2001)
   1308..2399    +  CDS            MBP: maltose binding protein from E. coli; malE (mutated); This version of the gene does not encode a signal sequence, so MBP will remain in the cytosol.
   2403..3314    +  CDS            CNOT4 (fragment): CNOT4_HUMAN - Also known as NOT4. Experimental evidence at protein level: Swiss-Prot protein existence level 1. Has E3 ubiquitin ligase activity, promoting ubiquitination and degradation of target proteins (PubMed:11823428, PubMed:22159038, PubMed:26575292). Involved in activation of the JAK/STAT pathway (PubMed:11823428, PubMed:22159038). Catalyzes ubiquitination of methylated RBM15 (PubMed:26575292). Plays a role in quality control of translation of mitochondrial outer membrane-localized mRNA (PubMed:29861391). As part of the PINK1-regulated signaling, upon mitochondria damage, ubiquitinates
   3329..3346    -  promoter       T3 promoter (fragment): promoter for bacteriophage T3 RNA polymerase
   3364..3485    -  polyA_signal   SV40 poly(A) signal: SV40 polyadenylation signal
   3508..3576    -  CDS            large T antigen (fragment): large T antigen from SV40 (simian virus 40)
   3600..3667    +  CDS            lacZα (fragment): LacZα fragment of β-galactosidase; lacZ fragment
   3671..4099    +  rep_origin     f1 ori (sequence partly withheld): f1 bacteriophage origin of replication; arrow indicates direction of (+) strand synthesis
   4127..4178    -  misc_feature   bom (fragment): basis of mobility region from pBR322
   4243..4600    +  promoter       SV40 promoter: SV40 enhancer and early promoter
   4651..5442    +  CDS            neo: KKA2_KLEPN - Also known as kan, nptII. Experimental evidence at protein level: Swiss-Prot protein existence level 1. Resistance to kanamycin, neomycin, paromomycin, ribostamycin, butirosin and gentamicin B. From Klebsiella pneumoniae.
   5509..5557    +  polyA_signal   poly(A) signal: synthetic polyadenylation signal
   5577..5631    -  misc_feature   bom (fragment): basis of mobility region from pBR322
   5733..5768    -  CDS            rop (fragment): Rop protein, which maintains plasmids at low copy number; rop
   5863..5967    +  promoter       AmpR promoter: bla
   5968..6828    +  CDS            AmpR: β-lactamase; bla; confers resistance to ampicillin, carbenicillin, and related antibiotics
   6999..7587    +  rep_origin     ori: high-copy-number ColE1/pMB1/pBR322/pUC origin of replication
