[The description below was written by a language model from this plasmid's Addgene catalogue record and pLannotate feature annotations shown in this document.]
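Description:
pCIneo-V5-SBP-MBP-HsNot4_275-575-F405D_AG is a 7,660 nt mammalian expression plasmid built on the pCI-neo backbone. It is propagated in E. coli as a high-copy plasmid through a ColE1/pUC-type origin and selected with ampicillin via the β-lactamase gene. An f1 origin is also present, which allows single-stranded DNA production. For mammalian cells, the backbone carries a separate cassette in which the SV40 enhancer/early promoter drives the neomycin phosphotransferase gene, followed by a synthetic poly(A) signal. This cassette permits G418 selection of stable transfectants.

The expression unit uses the human CMV immediate-early enhancer and promoter followed by a chimeric β-globin/immunoglobulin intron, which generally improves transcript processing and expression. Transcription ends at an SV40 polyadenylation signal. A T7 promoter sits just upstream of the open reading frame, and a T3 promoter fragment lies downstream of it. The coding region is a contiguous N-terminal tag array: a V5 epitope for detection, a streptavidin-binding peptide (SBP) for affinity capture on streptavidin, and a signal-sequence-less E. coli maltose-binding protein (MBP). These are fused to a fragment of human CNOT4 (NOT4) spanning residues 275–575 and carrying an F405D substitution, numbered according to isoform 1.

CNOT4 is an E3 ubiquitin ligase associated with the CCR4-NOT complex. The linked publication concerns a conserved CAF40-binding motif in metazoan NOT4 that mediates this association. The construct is therefore suited to expressing the tagged mutant fragment in human cells for streptavidin pulldown and interaction assays. The record does not explicitly state the effect of F405D. The depositor notes that the supplied sequence may be theoretical or only partly verified.
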