Addgene plasmid #148773: pCIneo-V5-SBP-MBP-HsNot4_275-575-F405D_AG
Purpose: Mammalian Expression of HsNot4_275-575-F405D
Depositing lab: Elisa Izaurralde. Depositing organization: Max Planck Institute for Developmental Biology. Publication: A conserved CAF40-binding motif in metazoan NOT4 mediates association with the CCR4-NOT complex. Keskeny C, Raisch T, Sgromo A, Igreja C, Bhandari D, Weichenrieder O, Izaurralde E. Genes Dev. 2019 Feb 1;33(3-4):236-252. doi: 10.1101/gad.320952.118. Epub 2019 Jan 28. PubMed 30692204.
Backbone
  Vector backbone: pCI-neo
  Vector type: Mammalian Expression
Growth in bacteria
  Bacterial resistance: Ampicillin, 100 μg/mL
  Growth temperature: 37°C
  Growth strain: DH5alpha
  Copy number: High Copy
Gene/Insert
  Gene/Insert name: HsNot4_275-575-F405D
  Species: H. sapiens (human)
  Entrez Gene: CNOT4 (a.k.a. CLONE243, NOT4, NOT4H)
  Cloning method: Unknown
Terms and licenses: Academic/Nonprofit Terms; Industry Terms: Not Available to Industry
Depositor comments: sequence given by variant 4 NCBI: NM_001190848.1 or Uniprot.: isoform 1 O95628-1 Plasmids from this collection were made available to the research community and donated after the lab closed. Please note that the sequence provided by the depositing laboratory may be theoretical/predicted or based on Sanger sequencing results. There may be discrepancies between sequencing results obtained by Addgene and the depositor sequence. If an Addgene verified sequence is not available, please contact before placing your order to request that our lab fully sequence the plasmid.
How to cite: pCIneo-V5-SBP-MBP-HsNot4_275-575-F405D_AG was a gift from Elisa Izaurralde (Addgene plasmid # 148773 ; http://n2t.net/addgene:148773 ; RRID:Addgene_148773)
